Addgene plasmid #105394: pJOG175
Purpose: Synthetic biology
Depositing lab: Johannes Stuttmann. Depositing organization: Martin-Luther-Universitaet Halle-Wittenberg. Publication: Peripheral infrastructure vectors and an extended set of plant parts for the Modular Cloning system. Gantner J, Ordon J, Ilse T, Kretschmer C, Gruetzner R, Lofke C, Dagdas Y, Burstenbinder K, Marillonnet S, Stuttmann J. PLoS One. 2018 May 30;13(5):e0197185. doi: 10.1371/journal.pone.0197185. eCollection 2018. PubMed 29847550.
Backbone
  Vector backbone: pAGM1301 (Engler et al., 2014)
  Vector type: Synthetic Biology
Growth in bacteria
  Bacterial resistance: Spectinomycin, 50 μg/mL
  Growth temperature: 37°C
  Growth strain: DH5alpha
  Copy number: High Copy
Gene/Insert
  Gene/Insert name: mTRQ (GFP variant)
  Mutation: BsaI/ BpiI restriction sites removed
  Cloning method: Restriction Enzyme; 5′ cloning site BpiI (destroyed during cloning); 3′ cloning site BpiI (destroyed during cloning)
  Sequencing primers: 5′ CTTTGAGTGAGCTGATACCG; 3′ GGGTTCCGCGCACATTTC
Terms and licenses: Academic/Nonprofit Terms; Industry Terms: Not Available to Industry
How to cite: pJOG175 was a gift from Johannes Stuttmann (Addgene plasmid # 105394 ; http://n2t.net/addgene:105394 ; RRID:Addgene_105394)
