[The description below was written by a language model from this plasmid's Addgene catalogue record and pLannotate feature annotations shown in this document.]
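Description:
pJOG175 is a small (about 3 kb) Modular Cloning (MoClo) part plasmid for plant synthetic biology, built in the pAGM1301 backbone. It is a storage and donor vector maintained in E. coli rather than an expression construct. Replication relies on a high-copy ColE1/pUC-type origin, and selection is by spectinomycin through the aadA aminoglycoside adenylyltransferase gene, which lies downstream of a bla-type promoter. The short integrase, gentamicin acetyltransferase and lacI fragments picked up by automated annotation appear to be remnants of the integron-derived resistance cassette and of the backbone's original cloning region, not functional genes.

The payload is "mTRQ", a cyan GFP variant that the feature table identifies as mTurquoise2, a rapidly maturing monomeric cyan fluorescent protein derived from Aequorea victoria with low acid sensitivity. The coding sequence has been domesticated: internal BsaI and BpiI recognition sites were removed so that the module is compatible with Golden Gate assembly using these type IIS enzymes. It was inserted through BpiI sites that were destroyed in the process. In the MoClo scheme, such a module is normally released with BsaI and joined in a defined order with promoter, coding and terminator modules to form a complete transcription unit. No promoter or terminator flanking the fluorescent protein is annotated, consistent with this role.

The record does not state the specific fusion overhangs or the position the part occupies in an assembly, such as N- or C-terminal tag versus standalone coding sequence. Its likely use is as a cyan fluorescent tag or reporter module in multigene plant constructs.
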