Features (pLannotate 1.2.2; 7 found; start..end, strand, type, name):
    110..214     +  promoter       AmpR promoter: bla
    205..285     -  CDS            int (fragment): INT2_ECOLX - Protein inferred from homology: Swiss-Prot protein existence level 3. Putative integrase believed to be involved in the insertion of antibiotic resistance genes into plasmids and transposons. From Escherichia coli.
    373..429     +  CDS            GmR (fragment): gentamycin acetyltransferase; aacC1; confers resistance to gentamycin
    436..1224    +  CDS            aadA: S3AD_ECOLX - Experimental evidence at protein level: Swiss-Prot protein existence level 1. Mediates bacterial resistance to the antibiotics streptomycin and spectinomycin. From Escherichia coli.
   1398..1986    +  rep_origin     ori: high-copy-number ColE1/pMB1/pBR322/pUC origin of replication
   2169..2218    +  CDS            lacI (fragment): lac repressor; lacI; The lac repressor binds to the lac operator to inhibit transcription in E. coli. This inhibition can be relieved by adding lactose or isopropyl-β-D-thiogalactopyranoside (IPTG).
   2241..2954    +  CDS            mTurquoise2: mTurquoise2 is a basic (constitutively fluorescent) cyan fluorescent protein published in 2012, derived from Aequorea victoria. It is reported to be a rapidly-maturing monomer with very low acid sensitivity.
>Addgene plasmid #105394 | pJOG175 | addgene full sequence | sequence record 206719 | Addgene NGS Result
GTGGCTCTTCAGTGGACGAAAGGGCCTCGTGATACGCCTATTTTTATAGGTTAATGTCATGATAATAATG
GTTTCTTAGACGTCAGGTGGCACTTTTCGGGGAAATGTGCGCGGAACCCCTATTTGTTTATTTTTCTAAA
TACATTCAAATATGTATCCGCTCATGAGACAATAACCCTGATAAATGCTTCAATAATATTGAAAAAGGAA
GAGTATGCGCTCACGCAACTGGTCCAGAACCTTGACCGAACGCAGCGGTGGTAACGGCGCAGTGGCGGTT
TTCATGGCTTGTTATGACTGTTTTTTTTTGGGGTACAGTCTATGCCTCGGGCATCCAAGCAGCAAGCGCG
TTACGCCGTGGGTCGATGTTTGATGTTATGGAGCAGCAACGATGTTACGCAGCAGGGCAGTCGCCCTAAA
ACAAAGTTAAACATCATGAGGGAAGCGGTGATCGCCGAAGTATCGACTCAACTATCAGAGGTAGTTGGCG
TCATCGAGCGCCATCTCGAACCGACGTTGCTGGCCGTACATTTGTACGGCTCCGCAGTGGATGGCGGCCT
GAAGCCACACAGCGATATTGATTTGCTGGTTACGGTGACCGTAAGGCTTGATGAAACAACGCGGCGAGCT
TTGATCAACGACCTTTTGGAAACTTCGGCTTCCCCTGGAGAGAGCGAGATTCTCCGCGCTGTAGAAGTCA
CCATTGTTGTGCACGACGACATCATTCCGTGGCGTTATCCAGCTAAGCGCGAACTGCAATTTGGAGAATG
GCAGCGCAATGACATTCTTGCAGGTATCTTCGAGCCAGCCACGATCGACATTGATCTGGCTATCTTGCTG
ACAAAAGCAAGAGAACATAGCGTTGCCTTGGTAGGTCCAGCGGCGGAGGAACTCTTTGATCCGGTTCCTG
AACAGGATCTATTTGAGGCGCTAAATGAAACCTTAACGCTATGGAACTCGCCGCCCGACTGGGCTGGCGA
TGAGCGAAATGTAGTGCTTACGTTGTCCCGCATTTGGTACAGCGCAGTAACCGGCAAAATCGCGCCGAAG
GATGTCGCTGCCGACTGGGCAATGGAGCGCCTGCCGGCCCAGTATCAGCCCGTCATACTTGAAGCTAGAC
AGGCTTATCTTGGACAAGAAGAAGATCGCTTGGCCTCGCGCGCAGATCAGTTGGAAGAATTTGTCCATTA
CGTAAAAGGCGAGATCACCAAGGTAGTCGGCAAATAACTGTCAGACCAAGTTTACTCATATATACTTTAG
ATTGATTTAAAACTTCATTTTTAATTTAAAAGGATCTAGGTGAAGATCCTTTTTGATAATCTCATGACCA
AAATCCCTTAACGTGAGTTTTCGTTCCACTGAGCGTCAGACCCCGTAGAAAAGATCAAAGGATCTTCTTG
AGATCCTTTTTTTCTGCGCGTAATCTGCTGCTTGCAAACAAAAAAACCACCGCTACCAGCGGTGGTTTGT
TTGCCGGATCAAGAGCTACCAACTCTTTTTCCGAAGGTAACTGGCTTCAGCAGAGCGCAGATACCAAATA
CTGTTCTTCTAGTGTAGCCGTAGTTAGGCCACCACTTCAAGAACTCTGTAGCACCGCCTACATACCTCGC
TCTGCTAATCCTGTTACCAGTGGCTGCTGCCAGTGGCGATAAGTCGTGTCTTACCGGGTTGGACTCAAGA
CGATAGTTACCGGATAAGGCGCAGCGGTCGGGCTGAACGGGGGGTTCGTGCACACAGCCCAGCTTGGAGC
GAACGACCTACACCGAACTGAGATACCTACAGCGTGAGCTATGAGAAAGCGCCACGCTTCCCGAAGGGAG
AAAGGCGGACAGGTATCCGGTAAGCGGCAGGGTCGGAACAGGAGAGCGCACGAGGGAGCTTCCAGGGGGA
AACGCCTGGTATCTTTATAGTCCTGTCGGGTTTCGCCACCTCTGACTTGAGCGTCGATTTTTGTGATGCT
CGTCAGGGGGGCGGAGCCTATGGAAAAACGCCAGCAACGCGGCCTTTTTACGGTTCCTGGCCTTTTGCTG
GCCTTTTGCTCACATGTTCTTTCCTGCGTTATCCCCTGATTCTGTGGATAACCGTATTACCGCCTTTGAG
TGAGCTGATACCGCTCGCCGCAGCCGAACGACCGAGCGCAGCGAGTCAGTGAGCGAGGAAGCGGAAGAGC
GCCCAATACGCAAACCGCCTCTCCCCGCGCGTTGGCCGATTCATTAATCACTCTGTGGTCTCATTCGGCT
GTGAGCAAGGGCGAGGAGCTGTTCACCGGGGTGGTGCCCATCCTGGTCGAGCTGGACGGCGACGTAAACG
GCCACAAGTTCAGCGTGTCCGGCGAGGGCGAGGGCGATGCCACCTACGGCAAGCTGACCCTGAAGTTCAT
CTGCACCACCGGCAAGCTGCCCGTGCCCTGGCCCACCCTCGTGACCACCCTGTCCTGGGGCGTGCAGTGC
TTCGCCCGCTACCCCGACCACATGAAGCAGCACGACTTCTTCAAGTCCGCCATGCCCGAAGGCTACGTCC
AGGAGCGCACCATCTTCTTCAAGGACGACGGCAACTACAAGACCCGCGCCGAGGTGAAGTTCGAGGGCGA
CACCCTGGTGAACCGCATCGAGCTGAAGGGCATCGACTTCAAGGAGGACGGCAACATCCTGGGGCACAAG
CTGGAGTACAACTACTTTAGCGACAACGTCTATATCACCGCCGACAAGCAGAAGAACGGCATCAAGGCCA
ACTTCAAGATCCGCCACAACATCGAGGACGGCGGCGTGCAGCTCGCCGACCACTACCAGCAGAACACCCC
CATCGGCGACGGCCCCGTGCTGCTGCCCGACAACCACTACCTGAGCACCCAGTCCAAGCTGAGCAAAGAC
CCCAACGAGAAGCGCGATCACATGGTCCTGCTGGAGTTCGTGACCGCCGCCGGGATCACTCTCGGCATGG
ACGAGCTGTACAAATGAGCTTTGAGACCACGAA
